>Addgene plasmid #14888 | VSV.G | addgene full sequence | sequence record 221993 | Addgene NGS Result
ATTCATTGGTTATATAGCATAAATCAATATTGGCTATTGGCCATTGCATACGTTGTATCTATATCATAAT
ATGTACATTTATATTGGCTCATGTCCAATATGACCGCCATGTTGGCATTGATTATTGACTAGTTATTAAT
AGTAATCAATTACGGGGTCATTAGTTCATAGCCCATATATGGAGTTCCGCGTTACATAACTTACGGTAAA
TGGCCCGCCTGGCTGACCGCCCAACGACCCCCGCCCATTGACGTCAATAATGACGTATGTTCCCATAGTA
ACGCCAATAGGGACTTTCCATTGACGTCAATGGGTGGAGTATTTACGGTAAACTGCCCACTTGGCAGTAC
ATCAAGTGTATCATATGCCAAGTCCGCCCCCTATTGACGTCAATGACGGTAAATGGCCCGCCTGGCATTA
TGCCCAGTACATGACCTTACGGGACTTTCCTACTTGGCAGTACATCTACGTATTAGTCATCGCTATTACC
ATGGTGATGCGGTTTTGGCAGTACACCAATGGGCGTGGATAGCGGTTTGACTCACGGGGATTTCCAAGTC
TCCACCCCATTGACGTCAATGGGAGTTTGTTTTGGCACCAAAATCAACGGGACTTTCCAAAATGTCGTAA
TAACCCCGCCCCGTTGACGCAAATGGGCGGTAGGCGTGTACGGTGGGAGGTCTATATAAGCAGAGCTCGT
TTAGTGAACCGTCAGATCACTAGAAGCTTTATTGCGGTAGTTTATCACAGTTAAATTGCTAACGCAGTCA
GTGCTTCTGACACAACAGTCTCGAACTTAAGCTGCAGAAGTTGGTCGTGAGGCACTGGGCAGGTAAGTAT
CAAGGTTACAAGACAGGTTTAAGGAGACCAATAGAAACTGGGCTTGTCGAGACAGAGAAGACTCTTGCGT
TTCTGATAGGCACCTATTGGTCTTACTGACATCCACTTTGCCTTTCTCTCCACAGGTGTCCACTCCCAGT
TCAATTACAGCTCTTAAGGCTAGAGTACTTAATACGACTCACTATAGGCTAGCCTCGAGAATTCTGACAC
TATGAAGTGCCTTTTGTACTTAGCCTTTTTATTCATTGGGGTGAATTGC
[1296 nt withheld, positions 1100-2395]
AATCCAATCGAGCTTGTAGAAGGTTGGTTCAGTAGTTGGAAAAGCTCTATTGCCTCTTTTTTCTTTATCA
TAGGGTTAATCATTGGACTATTCTTGGTTCTCCGAGTTGGTATCCATCTTTGCATTAAATTAAAGCACAC
CAAGAAAAGACAGATTTATACAGACATAGAGATGAACCGACTTGGAAAGTAACTCAAATCCTGCACTCTA
GAGTCGACCCGGGCGGCCGCTTCGAGCAGACATGATAAGATACATTGATGAGTTTGGACAAACCACAACT
AGAATGCAGTGAAAAAAATGCTTTATTTGTGAAATTTGTGATGCTATTGCTTTATTTGTAACCATTATAA
GCTGCAATAAACAAGTTAACAACAACAATTGCATTCATTTTATGTTTCAGGTTCAGGGGGAGATGTGGGA
GGTTTTTTAAAGCAAGTAAAACCTCTACAAATGTGGTAAAATCGATAAGGATCCGGGCTGGCGTAATAGC
GAAGAGGCCCGCACCGATCGCCCTTCCCAACAGTTGCGCAGCCTGAATGGCGAATGG
[124 nt withheld, positions 2943-3066]
C
[91 nt withheld, positions 3068-3158]
A
[49 nt withheld, positions 3160-3208]
CCTTTGACGTTGGAGTCCACGTTCTTT
[37 nt withheld, positions 3236-3272]
ACCCTATCTCGGTCTATTCTTTTGATTTATAAGGGATTTTGCCGATTTCGGCCTATTGGTTAAAAAATGA
GCTGATTTAACAAAAATTTAACGCGAATTTTAACAAAATATTAACGCTTACAATTTCCTGATGCGGTATT
TTCTCCTTACGCATCTGTGCGGTATTTCACACCGCATATGGTGCACTCTCAGTACAATCTGCTCTGATGC
CGCATAGTTAAGCCAGCCCCGACACCCGCCAACACCCGCTGACGCGCCCTGACGGGCTTGTCTGCTCCCG
GCATCCGCTTACAGACAAGCTGTGACCGTCTCCGGGAGCTGCATGTGTCAGAGGTTTTCACCGTCATCAC
CGAAACGCGCGAGACGAAAGGGCCTCGTGATACGCCTATTTTTATAGGTTAATGTCATGATAATAATGGT
TTCTTAGACGTCAGGTGGCACTTTTCGGGGAAATGTGCGCGGAACCCCTATTTGTTTATTTTTCTAAATA
CATTCAAATATGTATCCGCTCATGAGACAATAACCCTGATAAATGCTTCAATAATATTGAAAAAGGAAGA
GTATGAGTATTCAACATTTCCGTGTCGCCCTTATTCCCTTTTTTGCGGCATTTTGCCTTCCTGTTTTTGC
TCACCCAGAAACGCTGGTGAAAGTAAAAGATGCTGAAGATCAGTTGGGTGCACGAGTGGGTTACATCGAA
CTGGATCTCAACAGCGGTAAGATCCTTGAGAGTTTTCGCCCCGAAGAACGTTTTCCAATGATGAGCACTT
TTAAAGTTCTGCTATGTGGCGCGGTATTATCCCGTATTGACGCCGGGCAAGAGCAACTCGGTCGCCGCAT
ACACTATTCTCAGAATGACTTGGTTGAGTACTCACCAGTCACAGAAAAGCATCTTACGGATGGCATGACA
GTAAGAGAATTATGCAGTGCTGCCATAACCATGAGTGATAACACTGCGGCCAACTTACTTCTGACAACGA
TCGGAGGACCGAAGGAGCTAACCGCTTTTTTGCACAACATGGGGGATCATGTAACTCGCCTTGATCGTTG
GGAACCGGAGCTGAATGAAGCCATACCAAACGACGAGCGTGACACCACGATGCCTGTAGCAATGGCAACA
ACGTTGCGCAAACTATTAACTGGCGAACTACTTACTCTAGCTTCCCGGCAACAATTAATAGACTGGATGG
AGGCGGATAAAGTTGCAGGACCACTTCTGCGCTCGGCCCTTCCGGCTGGCTGGTTTATTGCTGATAAATC
TGGAGCCGGTGAGCGTGGGTCTCGCGGTATCATTGCAGCACTGGGGCCAGATGGTAAGCCCTCCCGTATC
GTAGTTATCTACACGACGGGGAGTCAGGCAACTATGGATGAACGAAATAGACAGATCGCTGAGATAGGTG
CCTCACTGATTAAGCATTGGTAACTGTCAGACCAAGTTTACTCATATATACTTTAGATTGATTTAAAACT
TCATTTTTAATTTAAAAGGATCTAGGTGAAGATCCTTTTTGATAATCTCATGACCAAAATCCCTTAACGT
GAGTTTTCGTTCCACTGAGCGTCAGACCCCGTAGAAAAGATCAAAGGATCTTCTTGAGATCCTTTTTTTC
TGCGCGTAATCTGCTGCTTGCAAACAAAAAAACCACCGCTACCAGCGGTGGTTTGTTTGCCGGATCAAGA
GCTACCAACTCTTTTTCCGAAGGTAACTGGCTTCAGCAGAGCGCAGATACCAAATACTGTTCTTCTAGTG
TAGCCGTAGTTAGGCCACCACTTCAAGAACTCTGTAGCACCGCCTACATACCTCGCTCTGCTAATCCTGT
TACCAGTGGCTGCTGCCAGTGGCGATAAGTCGTGTCTTACCGGGTTGGACTCAAGACGATAGTTACCGGA
TAAGGCGCAGCGGTCGGGCTGAACGGGGGGTTCGTGCACACAGCCCAGCTTGGAGCGAACGACCTACACC
GAACTGAGATACCTACAGCGTGAGCTATGAGAAAGCGCCACGCTTCCCGAAGGGAGAAAGGCGGACAGGT
ATCCGGTAAGCGGCAGGGTCGGAACAGGAGAGCGCACGAGGGAGCTTCCAGGGGGAAACGCCTGGTATCT
TTATAGTCCTGTCGGGTTTCGCCACCTCTGACTTGAGCGTCGATTTTTGTGATGCTCGTCAGGGGGGCGG
AGCCTATGGAAAAACGCCAGCAACGCGGCCTTTTTACGGTTCCTGGCCTTTTGCTGGCCTTTTGCTCACA
TGGCTCGACAGATCTTCAATATTGGCCATTAGCCATATT
Features (pLannotate 1.2.2; 14 found; start..end, strand, type, name):
    116..493     +  enhancer       CMV enhancer: human cytomegalovirus immediate early enhancer
    495..694     +  promoter       CMV promoter: human cytomegalovirus (CMV) immediate early promoter
    833..965     +  intron         chimeric intron: chimera between introns from human β-globin and immunoglobulin heavy chain genes
   1010..1028    +  promoter       T7 promoter: promoter for bacteriophage T7 RNA polymerase
   1052..2587    +  CDS            VSV-G (sequence partly withheld): vesicular stomatitis virus G glycoprotein Indiana strain
   2641..2762    -  polyA_signal   SV40 poly(A) signal: SV40 polyadenylation signal
   2785..2853    -  CDS            large T antigen (fragment): large T antigen from SV40 (simian virus 40)
   2872..2939    +  CDS            lacZα (fragment): LacZα fragment of β-galactosidase; lacZ fragment
   2943..3371    +  rep_origin     f1 ori (sequence partly withheld): f1 bacteriophage origin of replication; arrow indicates direction of (+) strand synthesis
   3399..3498    -  misc_feature   bom (fragment): basis of mobility region from pBR322
   3600..3635    -  CDS            rop (fragment): Rop protein, which maintains plasmids at low copy number; rop
   3730..3834    +  promoter       AmpR promoter: bla
   3835..4695    +  CDS            AmpR: β-lactamase; bla; confers resistance to ampicillin, carbenicillin, and related antibiotics
   4866..5454    +  rep_origin     ori: high-copy-number ColE1/pMB1/pBR322/pUC origin of replication
