[The description below was written by a language model from this plasmid's Addgene catalogue record and pLannotate feature annotations shown in this document.]
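Description:
VSV.G is a mammalian expression plasmid built on the Promega pCI backbone that supplies the vesicular stomatitis virus G glycoprotein (annotated as the Indiana strain) as a viral envelope for pseudotyping. The insert of roughly 1.6 kb was cloned between EcoRI and XbaI sites, both retained. The catalogue lists a total size of about 5.6 kb, consistent with the 5,551 nt sequenced record. In bacteria the plasmid is maintained at high copy through a ColE1/pUC-type origin and selected with ampicillin via the β-lactamase gene and its own promoter. An f1 origin is also present, which would allow production of single-stranded DNA. Short annotated fragments of lacZα, bom, rop and SV40 large T antigen appear to be backbone remnants rather than functional elements.

Expression of the envelope gene is driven by the human cytomegalovirus immediate early enhancer and promoter. This is followed by the pCI chimeric intron (β-globin/immunoglobulin heavy chain), which generally improves mRNA processing and expression levels in mammalian cells. A T7 promoter lies just upstream of the coding sequence and could be used for in vitro transcription. An SV40 polyadenylation signal lies downstream of the gene, although the annotation places it on the minus strand. No mammalian selection marker, tag or reporter is annotated, so the plasmid is suited to transient transfection.

According to the depositor, the construct is used for MSCV viral packaging. It is co-transfected into producer cells with a retroviral transfer vector and the other packaging functions. The G glycoprotein is then incorporated into budding particles, giving them broad host-cell tropism and good physical stability. The associated publication concerns haematopoietic stem cells, though the record does not detail how the plasmid was applied there.
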