Addgene plasmid #14888: VSV.G
Depositing lab: Tannishtha Reya. Depositing organization: Duke University. Publication: A role for Wnt signalling in self-renewal of haematopoietic stem cells. Reya T, Duncan AW, Ailles L, Domen J, Scherer DC, Willert K, Hintz L, Nusse R, Weissman IL. Nature. 2003 May 22. 423(6938):409-14. 10.1038/nature01593 PubMed 12717450.
Backbone
  Vector backbone: pCI
  Backbone manufacturer: Promega
  Backbone size w/o insert (bp): 4006
  Total vector size (bp): 5600
  Vector type: Mammalian Expression
Growth in bacteria
  Bacterial resistance: Ampicillin, 100 μg/mL
  Growth temperature: 37°C
  Growth strain: DH5alpha
  Copy number: High Copy
Gene/Insert
  Gene/Insert name: VSV-G Envelope (alt name: vesicular stomatitis virus G glycoprotein)
  Insert size (bp): 1568
  Promoter: CMV
  Cloning method: Restriction Enzyme; 5′ cloning site EcoRI (not destroyed); 3′ cloning site XbaI (not destroyed)
  Sequencing primers: 5′ chim-int-F (5'-TCTTACTGACATCCACTTTGCC-3'); 3′ EBV-rev
Terms and licenses: Academic/Nonprofit Terms; Industry Terms: Not Available to Industry
Depositor comments: Used for MSCV viral packaging.
How to cite: VSV.G was a gift from Tannishtha Reya (Addgene plasmid # 14888 ; http://n2t.net/addgene:14888 ; RRID:Addgene_14888)
