>Addgene plasmid #14888 | VSV.G | addgene partial sequence | sequence record 83525 | vsv-G-F 5'-CTGGGCTATCCAAAAATCCA-3'
AAGGTTGGTTCAGTAGTTGGAAAAGCTCTATTGCCTCTTTTTTCTTTATCATAGGGTTAATCATTGGACT
ATTCTTGGTTCTCCGAGTTGGTATCCATCTTTGCATTAAATTAAAGCACACCAAGAAAAGACAGATTTAT
ACAGACATAGAGATGAACCGACTTGGAAAGTAACTCAAATCCTGCACTCTAGAGTCGACCCGGGCGGCCG
CTTCGAGCAGACATGATAAGATACATTGATGAGTTTGGACAAACCACAACTAGAATGCAGTGAAAAAAAT
GCTTTATTTGTGAAATTTGTGATGCTATTGCTTTATTTGTAACCATTATAAGCTGCAATAAACAAGTTAA
CAACAACAATTGCATTCATTTTATGTTTCAGGTTCAGGGGGAGATGTGGGAGGTTTTTTAAAGCAAGTAA
AACCTCTACAAATGTGGTAAAATCGATAAGGATCCGGGCTGGCGTAATAGCGAAGAGGCCCGCACCGATC
GCCCTTCCCAACAGTTGCGCAGCCTGAATGGCGAATGG
[124 nt withheld, positions 529-652]
C
[91 nt withheld, positions 654-744]
A
[49 nt withheld, positions 746-794]
CCTTTGACGTTGGAGTCCACGTTCTTT
[37 nt withheld, positions 822-858]
ACCCTATCTCGGTCTATTCTTTTGATTTATAAGGGATTTTGCCGATTTCGGCCTATTGGTTAAAAAATGA
GCTGATTTAACAAAAATTTAACGCGAATTTTAACAAAATATTAACGCTTACAATTTCCTGATGCGGTATT
TTCTCCTTACGCATCTGTGCGGTATTTCACACCGCATATGGTGCACTCTCAGTACAATCTGCTCTGATGC
CGCATAGTTAAGCCAGCCCCGACACCCGCCAACACCCGCTGACG
