>Addgene plasmid #14888 | VSV.G | addgene partial sequence | sequence record 83892 | EBV-rev 5'-GTGGTTTGTCCAAACTCATC-3'
TGTCTGCTCGAAGCGGCCGCCCGGGTCGACTCTAGAGTGCAGGATTTGAGTTACTTTCCAAGTCGGTTCA
TCTCTATGTCTGTATAAATCTGTCTTTTCTTGGTGTGCTTTAATTTAATGCAAAGATGGATACCAACTCG
GAGAACCAAGAATAGTCCAATGATTAACCCTATGATAAAGAAAAAAGAGGCAATAGAGCTTTTCCAACTA
CTGAACCAACCTTCTACAAGCTCGATTGGATT
[836 nt withheld, positions 243-1078]
