>Addgene plasmid #14888 | VSV.G | addgene partial sequence | sequence record 83893 | chim-int-F 5'-TCTTACTGACATCCACTTTGCC-3'
GGTGTCCACTCCCAGTTCAATTACAGCTCTTAAGGCTAGAGTACTTAATACGACTCACTATAGGCTAGCC
TCGAGAATTCTGACACTATGAAGTGCCTTTTGTACTTAGCCTTTTTATTCATTGGGGTGAATTGC
[1001 nt withheld, positions 136-1136]
